>Addgene plasmid #62561 | pJKR-H-tetR | depositor full sequence | sequence record 115680 | pJKR-H-tetR sequence 4076 bps
TCCGCTCATGAGACAATAACCCTGATAAATGCTTCAATAATATTGAAAAAGGAAGAGTATGAGTATTCAA
CATTTCCGTGTCGCCCTTATTCCCTTTTTTGCGGCATTTTGCCTTCCTGTTTTTGCTCACCCAGAAACGC
TGGTGAAAGTAAAAGATGCTGAAGATCAGTTGGGTGCACGAGTGGGTTACATCGAACTGGATCTCAACAG
CGGTAAGATCCTTGAGAGTTTTCGCCCCGAAGAACGTTTTCCAATGATGAGCACTTTTAAAGTTCTGCTA
TGTGGCGCGGTATTATCCCGTATTGACGCCGGGCAAGAGCAACTCGGTCGCCGCATACACTATTCTCAGA
ATGACTTGGTTGAGTACTCACCAGTCACAGAAAAGCATCTTACGGATGGCATGACAGTAAGAGAATTATG
CAGTGCTGCCATAACCATGAGTGATAACACTGCGGCCAACTTACTTCTGACAACGATCGGAGGACCGAAG
GAGCTAACCGCTTTTTTGCACAACATGGGGGATCATGTAACTCGCCTTGATCGTTGGGAACCGGAGCTGA
ATGAAGCCATACCAAACGACGAGCGTGACACCACGATGCCTGTAGCAATGGCAACAACGTTGCGCAAACT
ATTAACTGGCGAACTACTTACTCTAGCTTCCCGGCAACAATTAATAGACTGGATGGAGGCGGATAAAGTT
GCAGGACCACTTCTGCGCTCGGCCCTTCCGGCTGGCTGGTTTATTGCTGATAAATCTGGAGCCGGTGAGC
GTGGGTCTCGCGGTATCATTGCAGCACTGGGGCCAGATGGTAAGCCCTCCCGTATCGTAGTTATCTACAC
GACGGGGAGTCAGGCAACTATGGATGAACGAAATAGACAGATCGCTGAGATAGGTGCCTCACTGATTAAG
CATTGGTAACTGTCAGACCAAGTTTACTCATATATACTTTAGATTGATTTAAAACTTCATTTTTAATTTA
AAAGGATCTAGGTGAAGATCCTTTTTGATAATCTCATGACCAAAATCCCTTAACGTGGGTTTTCGTTCCA
CTGAGCGTCAGACCCCGTAGAAAAGATCAAAGGATCATCTTGAGATCCTTTTTTTCTGCGCGTAATCTGC
TGCTTGCAAACAAAAAAACCACCGCTACCAGCGGTGGTTTGTTTGCCGGATCAAGAGCTACCAACTCTTT
TTCCGAAGGTAACTGGCTTCAGCAGAGCGCAGATACCAAATACTGTTCTTCTAGTGTAGCCGTAGTTAGG
CCACCACTTCAAGAACTCTGTAGCACCGCCTACATACCTCGCTCTGCTAATCCTGTTACCAGTGGCTGCT
GCCAGTGGCGATAAGTCGTGTCTTACCGGGTTGGACTCAAGACGATAGTTACCGGATAAGGCGCAGCGGT
CGGGCTGAACGGGGGGTTCGTGCACACAGCCCAGCTTGGAGCGAACGACCTACACCGAACTGAGATACCT
ACAGCGTGAGCTATGAGAAAGCGCCACGCTTCCCGAAGGGAGAAAGGCGGACAGGTATCCGGTAAGCGGC
AGGGTCGGAACAGGAGAGCGCACGAGGGAGCTTCCAGGGGGAAACGCCTGGTATCTTTATAGTCCTGTCG
GGTTTCGCCACCTCTGACTTGAGCGTCGATTTTTGTGATGCTCGTCAGGGGGGCGGAGCCTATGGAAAAA
CGCCAGCAACGCGGCCTTTTTACGGTTCCTGGCCTTTTGCTGGCCTTTTGCTCAGGCTGTTTTGGCGGAT
GAGAGAAGATTTTCAGCCTGATACAGATTAAATCAGAACGCAGAAGCGGTCTGATAAAACAGAATTTGCC
TGGCGGCAGTAGCGCGGTGGTCCCACCTGACCCCATGCCGAACTCAGAAGTGAAACGCCGTAGCGCCGAT
GGTAGTGTGGGGTCTCCCCATGCGAGAGTAGGGAACTGCCAGGCATCAAATAAAACGAAAGGCTCAGTCG
AAAGACTGGGCCTTTCGTTTTATCTGTTGTTTGTCGGTGAACGCTCTCCTGAGTAGGACAAATCCGCCGG
GAGCGGATTTGAACGTTGCGAAGCAACGGCCCGGAGGGTGGCGGGCAGGACGCCCGCCATAAACTGCCAG
GCATCAAATTAAGCAGAAGGCCATCCGTCAGGATGGCCTTTTTGCGTTTCTACAAACTCTGCTAGCAAGT
AAGGCCGACTCGAGTCCCTATCAGTGATAGAGATTGACATCCCTATCAGTGATAGAGATACTGAGCACAT
CAGCAGGACGCACTGACCGAATTCATTAAATTTAACTTTAAGAAGGAGATATACATATGCGTAAAGGTGA
AGAACTGTTCACCGGTGTTGTTCCGATCCTGGTTGAACTGGACGGTGACGTTAACGGTCACAAATTCTCT
GTTCGTGGTGAAGGTGAAGGTGACGCTACCAACGGTAAACTGACCCTGAAATTCATCTGCACCACCGGTA
AACTGCCGGTTCCGTGGCCGACCCTGGTTACCACCCTGACCTACGGTGTTCAGTGCTTCGCTCGTTACCC
GGACCACATGAAACAGCACGACTTCTTCAAATCTGCTATGCCGGAAGGTTACGTTCAGGAACGTACCATC
TCTTTCAAAGACGACGGTACCTACAAAACCCGTGCTGAAGTTAAATTCGAAGGTGACACCCTGGTTAACC
GTATCGAACTGAAAGGTATCGACTTCAAAGAAGACGGTAACATCCTGGGTCACAAACTGGAATACAACTT
CAACTCTCACAACGTTTACATCACCGCTGACAAACAGAAAAACGGTATCAAAGCTAACTTCAAAATCCGT
CACAACGTTGAAGACGGTTCTGTTCAGCTGGCTGACCACTACCAGCAGAACACCCCGATCGGTGACGGTC
CGGTTCTGTTGCCGGACAACCACTACCTGTCTACCCAGTCTGTTCTGTCTAAAGACCCGAACGAAAAACG
TGACCACATGGTTCTGCTGGAATTCGTTACCGCTGCTGGTATCACCCACGGTATGGACGAACTGTACAAA
GATGCATGCCAGTTCTAGCATAACCCTAATGAGTGAGCTAACTTACATTAATTGCGTTGCGCCTTAATTA
ACGGCACTCCTCAGCAAATATAATGACCCTCTTGATAACCCAAGAGGGCATTTTTTAATGCCCATGGCGT
TTACCACAGCTAACACCACGTCGTCCCTATCTGCTGCCCTAGGTCTATGAGTGGTTGCTGGATAACTTTA
CGGGCATGCATAAGGCTCGTAGGCTATATTCAGGGAGACCACAACGGTTTCCCTCTACAAATAATTTTGT
TTAACTTTGAAATAAGGAGGTAATACAAATGTCTCGTTTAGATAAAAGTAAAGTGATTAACAGCGCATTA
GAGCTGCTTAATGAGGTCGGAATCGAAGGTTTAACAACCCGTAAACTCGCCCAGAAGCTAGGTGTAGAGC
AGCCTACATTGTATTGGCATGTAAAAAATAAGCGGGCTTTGCTCGACGCCTTAGCCATTGAGATGTTAGA
TAGGCACCATACTCACTTTTGCCCTTTAGAAGGGGAAAGCTGGCAAGATTTTTTACGTAATAACGCTAAA
AGTTTTAGATGTGCTTTACTAAGTCATCGCGATGGAGCAAAAGTACATTTAGGTACACGGCCTACAGAAA
AACAGTATGAAACTCTCGAAAATCAATTAGCCTTTTTATGCCAACAAGGTTTTTCACTAGAGAATGCATT
ATATGCACTCAGCGCTGTGGGGCATTTTACTTTAGGTTGCGTATTGGAAGATCAAGAGCATCAAGTCGCT
AAAGAAGAAAGGGAAACACCTACTACTGATAGTATGCCGCCATTATTACGACAAGCTATCGAATTATTTG
ATCACCAAGGTGCAGAGCCAGCCTTCTTATTCGGCCTTGAATTGATCATATGCGGATTAGAAAAACAACT
TAAATGTGAAAGTGGGTCTTAATAAGCGACTAAAAAATTGAATGTAGGAAACCAACATGCCAGTTCGAGC
AATAACTAGCATAACCCCTTGGGGCCTCTAAACGGGTCTTGAGGGGTTTTTTGCTGAACCTCAGGCGAGA
AGCACACGGTCACACT
Features (pLannotate 1.2.2; 12 found; start..end, strand, type, name):
      1..58      +  promoter       AmpR promoter (fragment): bla
     59..919     +  CDS            AmpR: β-lactamase; bla; confers resistance to ampicillin, carbenicillin, and related antibiotics
   1090..1678    +  rep_origin     ori: high-copy-number ColE1/pMB1/pBR322/pUC origin of replication
   1818..1933    +  ncRNA          5S rRNA: Accession: RF00001 - 5S ribosomal RNA
   1937..2023    +  terminator     rrnB T1 terminator: Escherichia coli rrnB; transcription terminator T1 from the E. coli rrnB gene
   2117..2140    -  terminator     rrnB T2 terminator (fragment): transcription terminator T2 from the E. coli rrnB gene
   2185..2258    +  promoter       PLtetO-1 promoter: modified phage lambda PL promoter with tet operator sites (Lutz and Bujard, 1997)
   2271..2289    +  RBS            RBS (fragment): efficient ribosome binding site from bacteriophage T7 gene 10 (Olins and Rangwala, 1989)
   2297..3010    +  CDS            Superfolder GFP: Superfolder GFP is a basic (constitutively fluorescent) green fluorescent protein published in 2005, derived from Aequorea victoria. It is reported to be a very rapidly-maturing weak dimer.
   3039..3060    -  protein_bind   CAP binding site: CAP binding activates transcription in the presence of cAMP. E. coli catabolite activator protein
   3319..3939    +  CDS            tetR: TETR2_ECOLX - Experimental evidence at protein level: Swiss-Prot protein existence level 1. TetR is the repressor of the tetracycline resistance element; its N-terminal region forms a helix-turn-helix structure and binds DNA. Binding of tetracycline to TetR reduces the repressor affinity for the tetracycline resistance gene (tetA) promoter operator sites. From Escherichia coli.
   3996..4043    +  terminator     T7 terminator: transcription terminator for bacteriophage T7 RNA polymerase
