[The description below was written by a language model from this plasmid's Addgene catalogue record and pLannotate feature annotations shown in this document.]
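Description:
pJKR-H-tetR is a 4,076 bp bacterial expression plasmid built on a pUC backbone that works as a tetracycline biosensor in E. coli. It replicates from the high-copy ColE1/pMB1-type origin and is selected with ampicillin through the bla β-lactamase gene, which is driven by its own promoter. The "H" in the name corresponds to the high copy number given in the record.

The sensing circuit has two parts, both carried on the plasmid. The reporter is superfolder GFP, a rapidly maturing Aequorea victoria derivative. It is preceded by a ribosome binding site derived from phage T7 gene 10 and transcribed from PLtetO-1, a modified phage lambda PL promoter that carries tet operator sites. Downstream on the same strand lies the coding sequence for the TetR repressor, followed by a T7 terminator. The annotation does not identify a promoter for tetR; the only feature between the GFP and tetR reading frames is a CAP binding site. TetR binds the tet operators and holds the promoter off. Tetracycline binding lowers the repressor's affinity for the operator, which relieves repression, so GFP fluorescence rises in proportion to the inducer concentration. An rrnB-derived segment (5S rRNA sequence, the T1 terminator and a fragment of T2) sits between the origin and the sensor cassette and probably insulates the reporter promoter from read-through transcription coming from the backbone.

According to the record, the plasmid provides a fluorescent readout of tetracycline concentration. It belongs to a set of synthetic small-molecule biosensors developed for precise control of gene expression and real-time monitoring of metabolites in living bacterial cells.
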