Addgene plasmid #62561: pJKR-H-tetR
Purpose: Tetracycline biosensor. High copy plasmid that expresses GFP proportional to tetracycline concentration.
Depositing lab: George Church. Depositing organization: Harvard Medical School. Publication: Synthetic biosensors for precise gene control and real-time monitoring of metabolites. Rogers JK, Guzman CD, Taylor ND, Raman S, Anderson K, Church GM. Nucleic Acids Res. 2015 Jul 7. pii: gkv616. 10.1093/nar/gkv616 PubMed 26152303.
Backbone
  Vector backbone: pUC
  Vector type: Bacterial Expression
Growth in bacteria
  Bacterial resistance: Ampicillin, 100 μg/mL
  Growth temperature: 37°C
  Growth strain: DH5alpha
  Copy number: High Copy
Gene/Insert
  Gene/Insert name: GFP
Terms and licenses: Academic/Nonprofit Terms; Industry Terms: Not Available to Industry
How to cite: pJKR-H-tetR was a gift from George Church (Addgene plasmid # 62561 ; http://n2t.net/addgene:62561 ; RRID:Addgene_62561)
