>Addgene plasmid #62561 | pJKR-H-tetR | addgene partial sequence | sequence record 107453 | rrnB-T1-term-F 5'-ACGAAAGGCTCAGTCGAAAG-3'
ACGCTCTCCTGAGTAGGACAAATCCGCCGGGAGCGGATTTGAACGTTGCGAAGCAACGGCCCGGAGGGTG
GCGGGCAGGACGCCCGCCATAAACTGCCAGGCATCAAATTAAGCAGAAGGCCATCCGTCAGGATGGCCTT
TTTGCGTTTCTACAAACTCTGCTAGCAAGTAAGGCCGACTCGAGTCCCTATCAGTGATAGAGATTGACAT
CCCTATCAGTGATAGAGATACTGAGCACATCAGCAGGACGCATGACCGAATTCATTAAATTTAACTTTAA
GAAGGAGATATAATATGCGTAAAGGTGAAGAACTGTTCACCGGTGTTGTTCCGATCCTGGTTGAACTGGA
CGGTGACGTTAACGGTCACAAATTCTCTGTTCGTGGTGAAGGTGAAGGTGACGCTACCAACGGTAAACTG
ACCCTGAAATTCATCTGCACCACCGGTAAACTGCCGGTTCCGTGGCCGACCCTGGTTACCACCCTGACCT
ACGGTGTTCAGTGCTTCGCTCGTTACCCGGACCACATGAAACAGCACGACTTCTTCAAATCTGCTATGCC
