>Addgene plasmid #62561 | pJKR-H-tetR | addgene partial sequence | sequence record 107511 | tTA-R 5'-GGCGAGTTTACGGGTTGTTA-3'
ATCACTTTACTTTTATCTAAACGAGACATTTGTATTACCTCCTTATTTCAAAGTTAAACAAAATTATTTG
TAGAGGGAAACCGTTGTGGTCTCCCTGAATATAGCCTACGAGCCTTATGCATGCCCGTAAAGTTATCCAG
CAACCACTCATAGACCTAGGGCAGCAGATAGGGACGACGTGGTGTTAGCTGTGGTAAACGCCATGGGCAT
TAAAAAATGCCCTCTTGGGTTATCAAGAGGGTCATTATATTTGCTGAGGAGTGCCGTTAATTAAGGCGCA
ACGCAATTAATGTAAGTTAGCTCACTCATTAGGGTTATGCTAGAACTGGCATGCATCTTTGTACAGTTCG
TCCATACCGTGGGTGATACCAGCAGCGGTAACGAATTCCAGCAGAACCATGTGGTCACGTTTTTCGTTCG
GGTCTTTAGACAGAACAGACTGGGTAGACAGGTAGTGGTTGTCCGGCAACAGAACCGGACCGTCACCGAT
CGGGGTGTTCTGCTGGTAGTGGTCAGCCAGCTGAACAGAACCGTCTTCAACGTTGTGACGGATTTTGAAG
TTAGCTTTGATACCGTTTTTCTGTTTGTCAGCGGTGATGTAAACGTTGTGAGAGTTGAAGTTGTATTCCA
GTTTGTGACCCAGGATGTTACCGTCTTCTTTGAAGTCGATACCTTTCAGTTCGATACGGTTAACCAGGGT
GTCACCTTCGAATTTAACTTCAGCACGGGTTTTGTAGGTACCGTCGTCTTTGAAAGAGATGGTACGTTCC
TGAACGTAACCTTCCGGCATAGCAGATTTGAAGAAGTCGTGCTGTTTCATGTGGTCCGGGTAACGAGCGA
AGCACTGAACACCGTAGGTCAGGGTGGTAACCAGGGTC
