>Addgene plasmid #62561 | pJKR-H-tetR | addgene partial sequence | sequence record 115679 | sfGFP-R 5'-gaacgtaaccttccggcata-3'
TGGTCCGGGTACGAGCGAAGCACTGAACACCGTAGGTCAGGGTGGTAACCAGGGTCGGCCACGGAACCGG
CAGTTTACCGGTGGTGCAGATGAATTTCAGGGTCAGTTTACCGTTGGTAGCGTCACCTTCACCTTCACCA
CGAACAGAGAATTTGTGACCGTTAACGTCACCGTCCAGTTCAACCAGGATCGGAACAACACCGGTGAACA
GTTCTTCACCTTTACGCATATGTATATCTCCTTCTTAAAGTTAAATTTAATGAATTCGGTCAGTGCGTCC
TGCTGATGTGCTCAGTATCTCTATCACTGATAGGGATGTCAATCTCTATCACTGATAGGGACTCGAGTCG
GCCTTACTTGCTAGCAGAGTTTGTAGAAACGCAAAAAGGCCATCCTGACGGATGGCCTTCTGCTTAATTT
GATGCCTGGCAGTTTATGGCGGGCGTCCTGCCCGCCACCCTCCGGGCCGTTGCTTCGCAACGTTCAAATC
CGCTCCCGGCGGATTTGTCCTACTCAGGAGAGCGTTCACCGACAAACAACAGATAAAACGAAAGGCCCAG
TCTTTCGACTGAGCCTTTCGTTTTATTTGATGCCTGGCAGTTCCCTACTCTCGCATGGGGAGACCCCACA
CTACCATCGGCGCTACGGCGTTTCACTTCTGAGTTCGGCATGGGGTCAGGTGGGACCACCGCGCTACTGC
CGCCAGGCAAATTCTGTTTTATCAGACCGCTTCTGCGTTCTGATTTAATCTGTATCAGGCTGAAAATCTT
CTCTCATCCGCCAAAACAGCCTGAGCAAAAGGCCAGCAAAAGGCCAGGAACCGTAAAAAGGCCGCGTTGC
TGGCGTTTTTCCATAGGCTCCGCCCCCCTGACGAGCATCACAAA
