>Addgene plasmid #62561 | pJKR-H-tetR | addgene partial sequence | sequence record 115686 | Tet-R 5'-GGCGAGTTTACGGGTTGTTA-3'
TATCACTTTACTTTTATCTAAACGAGACATTTGTATTACCTCCTTATTTCAAAGTTAAACAAAATTATTT
GTAGAGGGAAACCGTTGTGGTCTCCCTGAATATAGCCTACGAGCCTTATGCATGCCCGTAAAGTTATCCA
GCAACCACTCATAGACCTAGGGCAGCAGATAGGGACGACGTGGTGTTAGCTGTGGTAAACGCCATGGGCA
TTAAAAAATGCCCTCTTGGGTTATCAAGAGGGTCATTATATTTGCTGAGGAGTGCCGTTAATTAAGGCGC
AACGCAATTAATGTAAGTTAGCTCACTCATTAGGGTTATGCTAGAACTGGCATGCATCTTTGTACAGTTC
GTCCATACCGTGGGTGATACCAGCAGCGGTAACGAATTCCAGCAGAACCATGTGGTCACGTTTTTCGTTC
GGGTCTTTAGACAGAACAGACTGGGTAGACAGGTAGTGGTTGTCCGGCAACAGAACCGGACCGTCACCGA
TCGGGGTGTTCTGCTGGTAGTGGTCAGCCAGCTGAACAGAACCGTCTTCAACGTTGTGACGGATTTTGAA
GTTAGCTTTGATACCGTTTTTCTGTTTGTCAGCGGTGATGTAAACGTTGTGAGAGTTGAAGTTGTATTCC
AGTTTGTGACCCAGGATGTTACCGTCTTCTTTGAAGTCGATACCTTTCAGTTCGATACGGTTAACCAGGG
TGTCACCTTCGAATTTAACTTCAGCACGGGTTTTGTAGGTACCGTCGTCTTTGAAAGAGATGGTACGTTC
CTGAACGTAACCTTCCGGCATAGCAGATTTGAAGAAGTCGTGCTGTTTCATGTGGTCCGGGTAACGAGCG
AAGCACTGAACACCGTAGGTCAGGGTGGTAACCA
